Addgene plasmid #75514: MKNK1 gRNA (BRDN0001148208)
Purpose: 3rd generation lentiviral gRNA plasmid targeting human MKNK1
Depositing lab: John Doench & David Root. Depositing organization: Broad Institute. Publication: Optimized sgRNA design to maximize activity and minimize off-target effects of CRISPR-Cas9. Doench JG, Fusi N, Sullender M, Hegde M, Vaimberg EW, Donovan KF, Smith I, Tothova Z, Wilen C, Orchard R, Virgin HW, Listgarten J, Root DE. Nat Biotechnol. 2016 Jan 18. doi: 10.1038/nbt.3437. PubMed 26780180.
Backbone
  Vector backbone: lentiGuide-Puro
  Backbone manufacturer: Zhang Lab (Addgene plasmid # 52963)
  Vector type: Mammalian Expression, Lentiviral, CRISPR
  Selectable markers: Puromycin
Growth in bacteria
  Bacterial resistance: Ampicillin, 100 μg/mL
  Growth temperature: 37°C
  Growth strain: DH5alpha
  Copy number: High Copy
Gene/Insert
  Gene/Insert name: MKNK1 (alt names: MKNK1; NM_001135553.2)
  gRNA/shRNA sequence: GGCACCTTGAACTTTGGCAT
  Species: H. sapiens (human)
  Entrez Gene: MKNK1 (a.k.a. MNK1)
  Promoter: hU6
  Cloning method: Unknown
  Sequencing primers: 5′ U6-F; 3′ pS2-R
Terms and licenses: Academic/Nonprofit Terms; Industry Terms: Not Available to Industry
Depositor comments: The gRNA was designed to target the following Genbank reference sequence(s): NM_001135553.2,NM_003684.5,NM_198973.3. Note that this plasmid does NOT contain Cas9. It should be used in conjunction with lentiCas9-Blast (Addgene #52962) or otherwise with cell lines already expressing Cas9. Browse the full kinome gRNA library at http://www.addgene.org/pooled-library/broadgpp-human-kinome/ or visit http://www.broadinstitute.org/rnai/public/ for detailed protocols and information.
How to cite: MKNK1 gRNA (BRDN0001148208) was a gift from John Doench & David Root (Addgene plasmid # 75514 ; http://n2t.net/addgene:75514 ; RRID:Addgene_75514)
