[The description below was written by a language model from this plasmid's Addgene catalogue record and pLannotate feature annotations shown in this document.]
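Description:
MKNK1 gRNA (BRDN0001148208) is a third-generation lentiviral CRISPR guide plasmid built on the lentiGuide-Puro backbone and designed to target human MKNK1 (also known as MNK1). It is one clone from a human kinome gRNA collection. In bacteria it is maintained at high copy through a ColE1/pUC-type origin and selected with ampicillin via the β-lactamase gene. An f1 origin, an SV40 origin and poly(A) signal, and remnants of lac, T7 and T3 cloning elements are also annotated in the backbone.

The lentiviral transfer cassette begins with an RSV promoter fused to a truncated HIV-1 5' LTR, which makes genomic RNA production Tat-independent. This is followed by the Ψ packaging signal with a partial gag region and the RRE for Rev-dependent nuclear export. The cassette ends in a self-inactivating ΔU3 3' LTR, so the integrated provirus lacks LTR promoter activity. Within it, a human U6 RNA polymerase III promoter drives the MKNK1-specific spacer joined to the Streptococcus pyogenes Cas9 guide RNA scaffold. A cPPT/CTS element lies downstream of this unit to aid nuclear import. A separate unit uses the EF-1α core promoter with its intron A to express puromycin N-acetyltransferase for selection of transduced mammalian cells, and a WPRE follows to enhance transcript expression. According to the depositor, the guide was designed against several MKNK1 reference transcripts.

The plasmid does not encode Cas9. It is intended for use with a separate Cas9 lentiviral vector or in cells that already express Cas9, where it directs cleavage at the MKNK1 locus, typically for gene knockout studies.
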