Features (pLannotate 1.2.2; 29 found; start..end, strand, type, name):
     14..80      +  CDS            small t antigen (fragment): SV40 (simian virus 40) small t antigen
    106..317     +  promoter       EF-1α core promoter: core promoter for human elongation factor EF-1α
    318..1256    +  intron         EF-1α intron A: intron upstream of the start codon of human EF-1α
   1278..1877    +  CDS            PuroR (fragment): puromycin N-acetyltransferase; pac from Streptomyces; confers resistance to puromycin
   1893..2481    +  misc_feature   WPRE: woodchuck hepatitis virus posttranscriptional regulatory element
   2532..2551    +  misc_feature   cPPT/CTS (fragment): central polypurine tract and central termination sequence of HIV-1
   2553..2786    +  LTR            3' LTR (ΔU3): self-inactivating 3' long terminal repeat (LTR) from HIV-1
   2864..2985    +  polyA_signal   SV40 poly(A) signal: SV40 polyadenylation signal
   3025..3160    +  rep_origin     SV40 ori: SV40 origin of replication
   3181..3199    -  promoter       T7 promoter: promoter for bacteriophage T7 RNA polymerase
   3207..3362    +  CDS            lacZα (fragment): LacZα fragment of β-galactosidase; lacZ fragment
   3367..3795    +  rep_origin     f1 ori (sequence partly withheld): f1 bacteriophage origin of replication; arrow indicates direction of (+) strand synthesis
   3848..3952    +  promoter       AmpR promoter: bla
   3953..4813    +  CDS            AmpR: β-lactamase; bla; confers resistance to ampicillin, carbenicillin, and related antibiotics
   4984..5572    +  rep_origin     ori: high-copy-number ColE1/pMB1/pBR322/pUC origin of replication
   5755..5847    +  CDS            lacI (fragment): lac repressor; lacI; The lac repressor binds to the lac operator to inhibit transcription in E. coli. This inhibition can be relieved by adding lactose or isopropyl-β-D-thiogalactopyranoside (IPTG).
   5860..5881    +  protein_bind   CAP binding site: CAP binding activates transcription in the presence of cAMP. E. coli catabolite activator protein
   5896..5926    +  promoter       lac promoter: promoter for the E. coli lac operon
   5934..5950    +  protein_bind   lac operator: The lac repressor binds to the lac operator to inhibit transcription in E. coli. This inhibition can be relieved by adding lactose or isopropyl-β-D-thiogalactopyranoside (IPTG). lac repressor encoded by lacI
   5995..6013    +  promoter       T3 promoter: promoter for bacteriophage T3 RNA polymerase
   6041..6267    +  promoter       RSV promoter: Rous sarcoma virus enhancer/promoter
   6268..6448    +  LTR            5' LTR (truncated): truncated 5' long terminal repeat (LTR) from HIV-1
   6495..6620    +  misc_feature   HIV-1 Ψ: packaging signal of human immunodeficiency virus type 1
   6604..6967    +  CDS            HIV-1 gag (fragment): gag protein from human immunodeficiency virus 1; gag
   7113..7346    +  misc_feature   RRE: The Rev response element (RRE) of HIV-1 allows for Rev-dependent mRNA export from the nucleus to the cytoplasm.
   7723..7749    +  CDS            Rev (fragment): human immunodeficiency virus 1 (HIV-1) Rev protein; rev; enhances nuclear export of unspliced and incompletely spliced viral mRNAs
   7753..7993    +  promoter       U6 promoter: RNA polymerase III promoter for human U6 snRNA
   8023..8098    +  misc_RNA       gRNA scaffold: guide RNA scaffold for the Streptococcus pyogenes CRISPR/Cas9 system
   8154..8271    +  misc_feature   cPPT/CTS: central polypurine tract and central termination sequence of HIV-1
>Addgene plasmid #75514 | MKNK1 gRNA (BRDN0001148208) | addgene full sequence | sequence record 184032 | Addgene Assembled Sequence
CCCGGGTGCAAAGATGGATAAAGTTTTAAACAGAGAGGAATCTTTGCAGCTAATGGACCTTCTAGGTCTT
GAAAGGAGTGGGAATTGGCTCCGGTGCCCGTCAGTGGGCAGAGCGCACATCGCCCACAGTCCCCGAGAAG
TTGGGGGGAGGGGTCGGCAATTGATCCGGTGCCTAGAGAAGGTGGCGCGGGGTAAACTGGGAAAGTGATG
TCGTGTACTGGCTCCGCCTTTTTCCCGAGGGTGGGGGAGAACCGTATATAAGTGCAGTAGTCGCCGTGAA
CGTTCTTTTTCGCAACGGGTTTGCCGCCAGAACACAGGTAAGTGCCGTGTGTGGTTCCCGCGGGCCTGGC
CTCTTTACGGGTTATGGCCCTTGCGTGCCTTGAATTACTTCCACCTGGCTGCAGTACGTGATTCTTGATC
CCGAGCTTCGGGTTGGAAGTGGGTGGGAGAGTTCGAGGCCTTGCGCTTAAGGAGCCCCTTCGCCTCGTGC
TTGAGTTGAGGCCTGGCCTGGGCGCTGGGGCCGCCGCGTGCGAATCTGGTGGCACCTTCGCGCCTGTCTC
GCTGCTTTCGATAAGTCTCTAGCCATTTAAAATTTTTGATGACCTGCTGCGACGCTTTTTTTCTGGCAAG
ATAGTCTTGTAAATGCGGGCCAAGATCTGCACACTGGTATTTCGGTTTTTGGGGCCGCGGGCGGCGACGG
GGCCCGTGCGTCCCAGCGCACATGTTCGGCGAGGCGGGGCCTGCGAGCGCGGCCACCGAGAATCGGACGG
GGGTAGTCTCAAGCTGGCCGGCCTGCTCTGGTGCCTGGCCTCGCGCCGCCGTGTATCGCCCCGCCCTGGG
CGGCAAGGCTGGCCCGGTCGGCACCAGTTGCGTGAGCGGAAAGATGGCCGCTTCCCGGCCCTGCTGCAGG
GAGCTCAAAATGGAGGACGCGGCGCTCGGGAGAGCGGGCGGGTGAGTCACCCACACAAAGGAAAAGGGCC
TTTCCGTCCTCAGCCGTCGCTTCATGTGACTCCACGGAGTACCGGGCGCCGTCCAGGCACCTCGATTAGT
TCTCGAGCTTTTGGAGTACGTCGTCTTTAGGTTGGGGGGAGGGGTTTTATGCGATGGAGTTTCCCCACAC
TGAGTGGGTGGAGACTGAAGTTAGGCCAGCTTGGCACTTGATGTAATTCTCCTTGGAATTTGCCCTTTTT
GAGTTTGGATCTTGGTTCATTCTCAAGCCTCAGACAGTGGTTCAAAGTTTTTTTCTTCCATTTCAGGTGT
CGTGACGTACGGCCACCATGACCGAGTACAAGCCCACGGTGCGCCTCGCCACCCGCGACGACGTCCCCAG
GGCCGTACGCACCCTCGCCGCCGCGTTCGCCGACTACCCCGCCACGCGCCACACCGTCGATCCGGACCGC
CACATCGAGCGGGTCACCGAGCTGCAAGAACTCTTCCTCACGCGCGTCGGGCTCGACATCGGCAAGGTGT
GGGTCGCGGACGACGGCGCCGCCGTGGCGGTCTGGACCACGCCGGAGAGCGTCGAAGCGGGGGCGGTGTT
CGCCGAGATCGGCCCGCGCATGGCCGAGTTGAGCGGTTCCCGGCTGGCCGCGCAGCAACAGATGGAAGGC
CTCCTGGCGCCGCACCGGCCCAAGGAGCCCGCGTGGTTCCTGGCCACCGTCGGAGTCTCGCCCGACCACC
AGGGCAAGGGTCTGGGCAGCGCCGTCGTGCTCCCCGGAGTGGAGGCGGCCGAGCGCGCCGGGGTGCCCGC
CTTCCTGGAGACCTCCGCGCCCCGCAACCTCCCCTTCTACGAGCGGCTCGGCTTCACCGTCACCGCCGAC
GTCGAGGTGCCCGAAGGACCGCGCACCTGGTGCATGACCCGCAAGCCCGGTGCCTGAACGCGTTAAGTCG
ACAATCAACCTCTGGATTACAAAATTTGTGAAAGATTGACTGGTATTCTTAACTATGTTGCTCCTTTTAC
GCTATGTGGATACGCTGCTTTAATGCCTTTGTATCATGCTATTGCTTCCCGTATGGCTTTCATTTTCTCC
TCCTTGTATAAATCCTGGTTGCTGTCTCTTTATGAGGAGTTGTGGCCCGTTGTCAGGCAACGTGGCGTGG
TGTGCACTGTGTTTGCTGACGCAACCCCCACTGGTTGGGGCATTGCCACCACCTGTCAGCTCCTTTCCGG
GACTTTCGCTTTCCCCCTCCCTATTGCCACGGCGGAACTCATCGCCGCCTGCCTTGCCCGCTGCTGGACA
GGGGCTCGGCTGTTGGGCACTGACAATTCCGTGGTGTTGTCGGGGAAATCATCGTCCTTTCCTTGGCTGC
TCGCCTGTGTTGCCACCTGGATTCTGCGCGGGACGTCCTTCTGCTACGTCCCTTCGGCCCTCAATCCAGC
GGACCTTCCTTCCCGCGGCCTGCTGCCGGCTCTGCGGCCTCTTCCGCGTCTTCGCCTTCGCCCTCAGACG
AGTCGGATCTCCCTTTGGGCCGCCTCCCCGCGTCGACTTTAAGACCAATGACTTACAAGGCAGCTGTAGA
TCTTAGCCACTTTTTAAAAGAAAAGGGGGGACTGGAAGGGCTAATTCACTCCCAACGAAGACAAGATCTG
CTTTTTGCTTGTACTGGGTCTCTCTGGTTAGACCAGATCTGAGCCTGGGAGCTCTCTGGCTAACTAGGGA
ACCCACTGCTTAAGCCTCAATAAAGCTTGCCTTGAGTGCTTCAAGTAGTGTGTGCCCGTCTGTTGTGTGA
CTCTGGTAACTAGAGATCCCTCAGACCCTTTTAGTCAGTGTGGAAAATCTCTAGCAGTACGTATAGTAGT
TCATGTCATCTTATTATTCAGTATTTATAACTTGCAAAGAAATGAATATCAGAGAGTGAGAGGAACTTGT
TTATTGCAGCTTATAATGGTTACAAATAAAGCAATAGCATCACAAATTTCACAAATAAAGCATTTTTTTC
ACTGCATTCTAGTTGTGGTTTGTCCAAACTCATCAATGTATCTTATCATGTCTGGCTCTAGCTATCCCGC
CCCTAACTCCGCCCATCCCGCCCCTAACTCCGCCCAGTTCCGCCCATTCTCCGCCCCATGGCTGACTAAT
TTTTTTTATTTATGCAGAGGCCGAGGCCGCCTCGGCCTCTGAGCTATTCCAGAAGTAGTGAGGAGGCTTT
TTTGGAGGCCTAGGGACGTACCCAATTCGCCCTATAGTGAGTCGTATTACGCGCGCTCACTGGCCGTCGT
TTTACAACGTCGTGACTGGGAAAACCCTGGCGTTACCCAACTTAATCGCCTTGCAGCACATCCCCCTTTC
GCCAGCTGGCGTAATAGCGAAGAGGCCCGCACCGATCGCCCTTCCCAACAGTTGCGCAGCCTGAATGGCG
AATGGG
[124 nt withheld, positions 3367-3490]
C
[91 nt withheld, positions 3492-3582]
A
[49 nt withheld, positions 3584-3632]
CCTTTGACGTTGGAGTCCACGTTCTTT
[37 nt withheld, positions 3660-3696]
ACCCTATCTCGGTCTATTCTTTTGATTTATAAGGGATTTTGCCGATTTCGGCCTATTGGTTAAAAAATGA
GCTGATTTAACAAAAATTTAACGCGAATTTTAACAAAATATTAACGCTTACAATTTAGGTGGCACTTTTC
GGGGAAATGTGCGCGGAACCCCTATTTGTTTATTTTTCTAAATACATTCAAATATGTATCCGCTCATGAG
ACAATAACCCTGATAAATGCTTCAATAATATTGAAAAAGGAAGAGTATGAGTATTCAACATTTCCGTGTC
GCCCTTATTCCCTTTTTTGCGGCATTTTGCCTTCCTGTTTTTGCTCACCCAGAAACGCTGGTGAAAGTAA
AAGATGCTGAAGATCAGTTGGGTGCACGAGTGGGTTACATCGAACTGGATCTCAACAGCGGTAAGATCCT
TGAGAGTTTTCGCCCCGAAGAACGTTTTCCAATGATGAGCACTTTTAAAGTTCTGCTATGTGGCGCGGTA
TTATCCCGTATTGACGCCGGGCAAGAGCAACTCGGTCGCCGCATACACTATTCTCAGAATGACTTGGTTG
AGTACTCACCAGTCACAGAAAAGCATCTTACGGATGGCATGACAGTAAGAGAATTATGCAGTGCTGCCAT
AACCATGAGTGATAACACTGCGGCCAACTTACTTCTGACAACGATCGGAGGACCGAAGGAGCTAACCGCT
TTTTTGCACAACATGGGGGATCATGTAACTCGCCTTGATCGTTGGGAACCGGAGCTGAATGAAGCCATAC
CAAACGACGAGCGTGACACCACGATGCCTGTAGCAATGGCAACAACGTTGCGCAAACTATTAACTGGCGA
ACTACTTACTCTAGCTTCCCGGCAACAATTAATAGACTGGATGGAGGCGGATAAAGTTGCAGGACCACTT
CTGCGCTCGGCCCTTCCGGCTGGCTGGTTTATTGCTGATAAATCTGGAGCCGGTGAGCGTGGGTCTCGCG
GTATCATTGCAGCACTGGGGCCAGATGGTAAGCCCTCCCGTATCGTAGTTATCTACACGACGGGGAGTCA
GGCAACTATGGATGAACGAAATAGACAGATCGCTGAGATAGGTGCCTCACTGATTAAGCATTGGTAACTG
TCAGACCAAGTTTACTCATATATACTTTAGATTGATTTAAAACTTCATTTTTAATTTAAAAGGATCTAGG
TGAAGATCCTTTTTGATAATCTCATGACCAAAATCCCTTAACGTGAGTTTTCGTTCCACTGAGCGTCAGA
CCCCGTAGAAAAGATCAAAGGATCTTCTTGAGATCCTTTTTTTCTGCGCGTAATCTGCTGCTTGCAAACA
AAAAAACCACCGCTACCAGCGGTGGTTTGTTTGCCGGATCAAGAGCTACCAACTCTTTTTCCGAAGGTAA
CTGGCTTCAGCAGAGCGCAGATACCAAATACTGTTCTTCTAGTGTAGCCGTAGTTAGGCCACCACTTCAA
GAACTCTGTAGCACCGCCTACATACCTCGCTCTGCTAATCCTGTTACCAGTGGCTGCTGCCAGTGGCGAT
AAGTCGTGTCTTACCGGGTTGGACTCAAGACGATAGTTACCGGATAAGGCGCAGCGGTCGGGCTGAACGG
GGGGTTCGTGCACACAGCCCAGCTTGGAGCGAACGACCTACACCGAACTGAGATACCTACAGCGTGAGCT
ATGAGAAAGCGCCACGCTTCCCGAAGGGAGAAAGGCGGACAGGTATCCGGTAAGCGGCAGGGTCGGAACA
GGAGAGCGCACGAGGGAGCTTCCAGGGGGAAACGCCTGGTATCTTTATAGTCCTGTCGGGTTTCGCCACC
TCTGACTTGAGCGTCGATTTTTGTGATGCTCGTCAGGGGGGCGGAGCCTATGGAAAAACGCCAGCAACGC
GGCCTTTTTACGGTTCCTGGCCTTTTGCTGGCCTTTTGCTCACATGTTCTTTCCTGCGTTATCCCCTGAT
TCTGTGGATAACCGTATTACCGCCTTTGAGTGAGCTGATACCGCTCGCCGCAGCCGAACGACCGAGCGCA
GCGAGTCAGTGAGCGAGGAAGCGGAAGAGCGCCCAATACGCAAACCGCCTCTCCCCGCGCGTTGGCCGAT
TCATTAATGCAGCTGGCACGACAGGTTTCCCGACTGGAAAGCGGGCAGTGAGCGCAACGCAATTAATGTG
AGTTAGCTCACTCATTAGGCACCCCAGGCTTTACACTTTATGCTTCCGGCTCGTATGTTGTGTGGAATTG
TGAGCGGATAACAATTTCACACAGGAAACAGCTATGACCATGATTACGCCAAGCGCGCAATTAACCCTCA
CTAAAGGGAACAAAAGCTGGAGCTGCAAGCTTAATGTAGTCTTATGCAATACTCTTGTAGTCTTGCAACA
TGGTAACGATGAGTTAGCAACATGCCTTACAAGGAGAGAAAAAGCACCGTGCATGCCGATTGGTGGAAGT
AAGGTGGTACGATCGTGCCTTATTAGGAAGGCAACAGACGGGTCTGACATGGATTGGACGAACCACTGAA
TTGCCGCATTGCAGAGATATTGTATTTAAGTGCCTAGCTCGATACATAAACGGGTCTCTCTGGTTAGACC
AGATCTGAGCCTGGGAGCTCTCTGGCTAACTAGGGAACCCACTGCTTAAGCCTCAATAAAGCTTGCCTTG
AGTGCTTCAAGTAGTGTGTGCCCGTCTGTTGTGTGACTCTGGTAACTAGAGATCCCTCAGACCCTTTTAG
TCAGTGTGGAAAATCTCTAGCAGTGGCGCCCGAACAGGGACTTGAAAGCGAAAGGGAAACCAGAGGAGCT
CTCTCGACGCAGGACTCGGCTTGCTGAAGCGCGCACGGCAAGAGGCGAGGGGCGGCGACTGGTGAGTACG
CCAAAAATTTTGACTAGCGGAGGCTAGAAGGAGAGAGATGGGTGCGAGAGCGTCAGTATTAAGCGGGGGA
GAATTAGATCGCGATGGGAAAAAATTCGGTTAAGGCCAGGGGGAAAGAAAAAATATAAATTAAAACATAT
AGTATGGGCAAGCAGGGAGCTAGAACGATTCGCAGTTAATCCTGGCCTGTTAGAAACATCAGAAGGCTGT
AGACAAATACTGGGACAGCTACAACCATCCCTTCAGACAGGATCAGAAGAACTTAGATCATTATATAATA
CAGTAGCAACCCTCTATTGTGTGCATCAAAGGATAGAGATAAAAGACACCAAGGAAGCTTTAGACAAGAT
AGAGGAAGAGCAAAACAAAAGTAAGACCACCGCACAGCAAGCGGCCGCTGATCTTCAGACCTGGAGGAGG
AGATATGAGGGACAATTGGAGAAGTGAATTATATAAATATAAAGTAGTAAAAATTGAACCATTAGGAGTA
GCACCCACCAAGGCAAAGAGAAGAGTGGTGCAGAGAGAAAAAAGAGCAGTGGGAATAGGAGCTTTGTTCC
TTGGGTTCTTGGGAGCAGCAGGAAGCACTATGGGCGCAGCGTCAATGACGCTGACGGTACAGGCCAGACA
ATTATTGTCTGGTATAGTGCAGCAGCAGAACAATTTGCTGAGGGCTATTGAGGCGCAACAGCATCTGTTG
CAACTCACAGTCTGGGGCATCAAGCAGCTCCAGGCAAGAATCCTGGCTGTGGAAAGATACCTAAAGGATC
AACAGCTCCTGGGGATTTGGGGTTGCTCTGGAAAACTCATTTGCACCACTGCTGTGCCTTGGAATGCTAG
TTGGAGTAATAAATCTCTGGAACAGATTTGGAATCACACGACCTGGATGGAGTGGGACAGAGAAATTAAC
AATTACACAAGCTTAATACACTCCTTAATTGAAGAATCGCAAAACCAGCAAGAAAAGAATGAACAAGAAT
TATTGGAATTAGATAAATGGGCAAGTTTGTGGAATTGGTTTAACATAACAAATTGGCTGTGGTATATAAA
ATTATTCATAATGATAGTAGGAGGCTTGGTAGGTTTAAGAATAGTTTTTGCTGTACTTTCTATAGTGAAT
AGAGTTAGGCAGGGATATTCACCATTATCGTTTCAGACCCACCTCCCAACCCCGAGGGGACCCAGAGAGG
GCCTATTTCCCATGATTCCTTCATATTTGCATATACGATACAAGGCTGTTAGAGAGATAATTAGAATTAA
TTTGACTGTAAACACAAAGATATTAGTACAAAATACGTGACGTAGAAAGTAATAATTTCTTGGGTAGTTT
GCAGTTTTAAAATTATGTTTTAAAATGGACTATCATATGCTTACCGTAACTTGAAAGTATTTCGATTTCT
TGGCTTTATATATCTTGTGGAAAGGACGAAACACCGGGCACCTTGAACTTTGGCATGTTTTAGAGCTAGA
AATAGCAAGTTAAAATAAGGCTAGTCCGTTATCAACTTGAAAAAGTGGCACCGAGTCGGTGCTTTTTTAA
GCTTGGCGTAACTAGATCTTGAGACAAATGGCAGTATTCATCCACAATTTTAAAAGAAAAGGGGGGATTG
GGGGGTACAGTGCAGGGGAAAGAATAGTAGACATAATAGCAACAGACATACAAACTAAAGAATTACAAAA
ACAAATTACAAAAATTCAAAATTTTCGGGTTTATTACAGGGACAGCAGAGATCCACTTTGGCGCCGGCTC
GAGGGGG
