>Addgene plasmid #75514 | MKNK1 gRNA (BRDN0001148208) | depositor partial sequence | sequence record 142974 | Target Sequence
GGCACCTTGAACTTTGGCAT
