>Addgene plasmid #75514 | MKNK1 gRNA (BRDN0001148208) | addgene partial sequence | sequence record 184031 | hU6-F
AGAAAGTAATAATTTCTTGGGTAGTTTGCAGTTTTAAAATTATGTTTTAAAATGGACTATCATATGCTTA
CCGTAACTTGAAAGTATTTCGATTTCTTGGCTTTATATATCTTGTGGAAAGGACGAAACACCGGGCACCT
TGAACTTTGGCATGTTTTAGAGCTAGAAATAGCAAGTTAAAATAAGGCTAGTCCGTTATCAACTTGAAAA
AGTGGCACCGAGTCGGTGCTTTTTTAAGCTTGGCGTAACTAGATCTTGAGACAAATGGCAGTATTCATCC
ACAATTTTAAAAGAAAAGGGGGGATTGGGGGGTACAGTGCAGGGGAAAGAATAGTAGACATAATAGCAAC
AGACATACAAACTAAAGAATTACAAAAACAAATTACAAAAATTCAAAATTTTCGGGTTTATTACAGGGAC
AGCAGAGATCCACTTTGGCGCCGGCTCGAGGGGGCCCGGGTGCAAAGATGGATAAAGTTTTAAACAGAGA
GGAATCTTTGCAGCTAATGGACCTTCTAGGTCTTGAAAGGAGTGGGAATTGGCTCCGGTGCCCGTCAGTG
GGCAGAGCGC
